>Addgene plasmid #196345 | pAV-U6+27-Tornado-biSiRA | addgene full sequence | sequence record 384488 | Addgene NGS Result
GCCGGATCCAAGGTCGGGCAGGAAGAGGGCCTATTTCCCATGATTCCTTCATATTTGCATATACGATACA
AGGCTGTTAGAGAGATAATTAGAATTAATTTGACTGTAAACACAAAGATATTAGTACAAAATACGTGACG
TAGAAAGTAATAATTTCTTGGGTAGTTTGCAGTTTTAAAATTATGTTTTAAAATGGACTATCATATGCTT
ACCGTAACTTGAAAGTATTTCGATTTCTTGGCTTTATATATCTTGTGGAAAGGACGAAACACCGTGCTCG
CTTCGGCAGCACATATACTAGTCGACGGGCCGCACTCGCCGGTCCCAAGCCCGGATAAAATGGGAGGGGG
CGGGAAACCGCCTAACCATGCCGAGTGCGGCCGCTGTGGGAGGCCACCGGGTTTGAAAACCTGGCTGCTT
CGGCAGTTGTATCCTTTGGCCAGGAGGAGAAATCCTCCACCCCACCGGGTTTGAAAACCTGGCTGCTTCG
GCAGTTGTATCCTTTGGGGACCCACAGTGGCCGCGGTCGGCGTGGACTGTAGAACACTGCCAATGCCGGT
CCCAAGCCCGGATAAAAGTGGAGGGTACAGTCCACGCTCTAGAGCGGACTTCGGTCCGCTTTTTACTAGG
ACCTGCAGGCATGCAAGCTTGACGTCGGTTACCGATATCCATATGGCGACCGCATCGATCTCGAGCCGAG
GACTAGTAACTTGTTTATTGCAGCTTATAATGGTTACAAATAAAGCAATAGCATCACAAATTTCACAAAT
AAAGCATTTTTTTCACTGCATTCTAGTTGTGGTTTGTCCAAACTCATCAATGTATCTTATCATGTCTTAC
GTAGATAAGTAGCATGGCGGGTTAATCATTAACTACAAGGAACCCCTAGTGATGGAGTTGGCCACTCCCT
CTCTGCGCGCTCGCTCGCTCACTGAGGCCGGGCGACCAAAGGTCGCCCGACGCCCGGGCTTTGCCCGGGC
GGCCTCAGTGAGCGAGCGAGCGCGCAGAGAGGGACAGATCTGCAGATCTGCTGGCGTAATAGCGAAGAGG
CCCGCACCGATCGCCCTTCCCAACAGTTGCGCAGCCTGAATGGCGAATGGAAATTGTAAGCGTTAATATT
TTGTTAAAATTCGCGTTAAATTTTTGTTAAATCAGCTCATTTTTTAACCAATAGGCCGAAATCGGCAAAA
TCCCTTATAAATCAAAAGAATAGACCGAGATAGGGT
[37 nt withheld, positions 1227-1263]
AAAGAACGTGGACTCCAACGTCAAAGG
[49 nt withheld, positions 1291-1339]
T
[91 nt withheld, positions 1341-1431]
G
[124 nt withheld, positions 1433-1556]
CAGGTGGCACTTTTCGGGGAAATGTGCGCGGAACCCCTATTTGTTTATTTTTCTAAATACATTCAAATAT
GTATCCGCTCATGAGACAATAACCCTGATAAATGCTTCAATAATATTGAAAAAGGAAGAGTATGAGTATT
CAACATTTCCGTGTCGCCCTTATTCCCTTTTTTGCGGCATTTTGCCTTCCTGTTTTTGCTCACCCAGAAA
CGCTGGTGAAAGTAAAAGATGCTGAAGATCAGTTGGGTGCACGAGTGGGTTACATCGAACTGGATCTCAA
CAGCGGTAAGATCCTTGAGAGTTTTCGCCCCGAAGAACGTTTTCCAATGATGAGCACTTTTAAAGTTCTG
CTATGTGGCGCGGTATTATCCCGTATTGACGCCGGGCAAGAGCAACTCGGTCGCCGCATACACTATTCTC
AGAATGACTTGGTTGAGTACTCACCAGTCACAGAAAAGCATCTTACGGATGGCATGACAGTAAGAGAATT
ATGCAGTGCTGCCATAACCATGAGTGATAACACTGCGGCCAACTTACTTCTGACAACGATCGGAGGACCG
AAGGAGCTAACCGCTTTTTTGCACAACATGGGGGATCATGTAACTCGCCTTGATCGTTGGGAACCGGAGC
TGAATGAAGCCATACCAAACGACGAGCGTGACACCACGATGCCTGTAGCAATGGCAACAACGTTGCGCAA
ACTATTAACTGGCGAACTACTTACTCTAGCTTCCCGGCAACAATTAATAGACTGGATGGAGGCGGATAAA
GTTGCAGGACCACTTCTGCGCTCGGCCCTTCCGGCTGGCTGGTTTATTGCTGATAAATCTGGAGCCGGTG
AGCGTGGGTCTCGCGGTATCATTGCAGCACTGGGGCCAGATGGTAAGCCCTCCCGTATCGTAGTTATCTA
CACGACGGGGAGTCAGGCAACTATGGATGAACGAAATAGACAGATCGCTGAGATAGGTGCCTCACTGATT
AAGCATTGGTAACTGTCAGACCAAGTTTACTCATATATACTTTAGATTGATTTAAAACTTCATTTTTAAT
TTAAAAGGATCTAGGTGAAGATCCTTTTTGATAATCTCATGACCAAAATCCCTTAACGTGAGTTTTCGTT
CCACTGAGCGTCAGACCCCGTAGAAAAGATCAAAGGATCTTCTTGAGATCCTTTTTTTCTGCGCGTAATC
TGCTGCTTGCAAACAAAAAAACCACCGCTACCAGCGGTGGTTTGTTTGCCGGATCAAGAGCTACCAACTC
TTTTTCCGAAGGTAACTGGCTTCAGCAGAGCGCAGATACCAAATACTGTTCTTCTAGTGTAGCCGTAGTT
AGGCCACCACTTCAAGAACTCTGTAGCACCGCCTACATACCTCGCTCTGCTAATCCTGTTACCAGTGGCT
GCTGCCAGTGGCGATAAGTCGTGTCTTACCGGGTTGGACTCAAGACGATAGTTACCGGATAAGGCGCAGC
GGTCGGGCTGAACGGGGGGTTCGTGCACACAGCCCAGCTTGGAGCGAACGACCTACACCGAACTGAGATA
CCTACAGCGTGAGCTATGAGAAAGCGCCACGCTTCCCGAAGGGAGAAAGGCGGACAGGTATCCGGTAAGC
GGCAGGGTCGGAACAGGAGAGCGCACGAGGGAGCTTCCAGGGGGAAACGCCTGGTATCTTTATAGTCCTG
TCGGGTTTCGCCACCTCTGACTTGAGCGTCGATTTTTGTGATGCTCGTCAGGGGGGCGGAGCCTATGGAA
AAACGCCAGCAACGCGGCCTTTTTACGGTTCCTGGCCTTTTGCTGGCCTTTTGCTCACATGTTCTTTCCT
GCGTTATCCCCTGATTCTGTGGATAACCGTATTACCGCCTTTGAGTGAGCTGATACCGCTCGCCGCAGCC
GAACGACCGAGCGCAGCGAGTCAGTGAGCGAGCGCGCAGAGAGGGAGTGGCCAACTCCATCACTAGGGGT
TCCTGGAGGGGTGGAGTCGTGACGTGAATTACGTCATAGGGTTAGGGAGGTCCTGGATCGATCCAGACAT
GATAAGATACATTGATGAGTTTGGACAAACCACAACTAGAATGCAGTGAAAAAAATGCTTTATTTGTGAA
ATTTGTGATGCTATTGCTTTATTTGTAACCATTATAAGCTGCAATAAACAAGTTAACAACAACAATTGCA
TTCATTTTATGTTTCAGGTTCAGGGGGAGGTGTGGGAGGTTTTTTAAAGCAAGTAAAACCTCTACAAATG
TGGTATGGCTGATTATGATCTCTAGTCAAGGCACTATACATCAAATATTCCTTATTAACCCCTTTACAAA
TTAAAAAGCTAAAGGTACACAATTTTTGAGCATAGTTATTAATAGCAGACACTCTATGCCTGTGTGGAGT
AAGAAAAAACAGTATGTTATGATTATAACTGTTATGCCTACTTATAAAGGTTACAGAATATTTTTCCATA
ATTTTCTTGTATAGCAGTGCAGCTTTTTCCTTTGTGGTGTAAATAGCAAAGCAAGCAAGAGTTCTATTAC
TAAACACAGCATGACTCAAAAAACTTAGCAATTCTGAAGGAAAGTCCTTGGGGTCTTCTACCTTTCTCTT
CTTTTTTGGAGGAGTAGAATGTTGAGAGTCAGCAGTAGCCTCATCATCACTAGATGGCATTTCTTCTGAG
CAAAACAGGTTTTCCTCATTAAAGGCATTCCACCACTGCTCCCATTCATCAGTTCCATAGGTTGGAATCT
AAAATACACAAACAATTAGAATCAGTAGTTTAACACATTATACACTTAAAAATTTTATATTTACCTTAGA
GCTTTAAATCTCTGTAGGTAGTTTGTCCAATTATGTCACACCACAGAAGTAAGGTTCCTTCACAAAGATC
CGGACCAAAGCGGCCATCGTGCCTCCCCACTCCTGCAGTTCGGGGGCATGGATGCGCGGATAGCCGCTGC
TGGTTTCCTGGATGCCGACGGATTTGCACTGCCGGTAGAACTCCGCGAGGTCGTCCAGCCTCAGGCAGCA
GCTGAACCAACTCGCGAGGGGATCGAGCCCGGGGTGGGCGAAGAACTCCAGCATGAGATCCCCGCGCTGG
AGGATCATCCAGCCGGCGTCCCGGAAAACGATTCCGAAGCCCAACCTTTCATAGAAGGCGGCGGTGGAAT
CGAAATCTCGTGATGGCAGGTTGGGCGTCGCTTGGTCGGTCATTTCGAACCCCAGAGTCCCGCTCAGAAG
AACTCGTCAAGAAGGCGATAGAAGGCGATGCGCTGCGAATCGGGAGCGGCGATACCGTAAAGCACGAGGA
AGCGGTCAGCCCATTCGCCGCCAAGCTCTTCAGCAATATCACGGGTAGCCAACGCTATGTCCTGATAGCG
GTCCGCCACACCCAGCCGGCCACAGTCGATGAATCCAGAAAAGCGGCCATTTTCCACCATGATATTCGGC
AAGCAGGCATCGCCATGGGTCACGACGAGATCCTCGCCGTCGGGCATGCGCGCCTTGAGCCTGGCGAACA
GTTCGGCTGGCGCGAGCCCCTGATGCTCTTCGTCCAGATCATCCTGATCGACAAGACCGGCTTCCATCCG
AGTACGTGCTCGCTCGATGCGATGTTTCGCTTGGTGGTCGAATGGGCAGGTAGCCGGATCAAGCGTATGC
AGCCGCCGCATTGCATCAGCCATGATGGATACTTTCTCGGCAGGAGCAAGGTGAGATGACAGGAGATCCT
GCCCCGGCACTTCGCCCAATAGCAGCCAGTCCCTTCCCGCTTCAGTGACAACGTCGAGCACAGCTGCGCA
AGGAACGCCCGTCGTGGCCAGCCACGATAGCCGCGCTGCCTCGTCCTGCAGTTCATTCAGGGCACCGGAC
AGGTCGGTCTTGACAAAAAGAACCGGGCGCCCCTGCGCTGACAGCCGGAACACGGCGGCATCAGAGCAGC
CGATTGTCTGTTGTGCCCAGTCATAGCCGAATAGCCTCTCCACCCAAGCGGCCGGAGAACCTGCGTGCAA
TCCATCTTGTTCAATCATGCGAAACGATCCTCATCCTGTCTCTTGATCAGATCTTGATCCCCTGCGCCAT
CAGATCCTTGGCGGCAAGAAAGCCATCCAGTTTACTTTGCAGGGCTTCCCAACCTTACCAGAGGGCGCCC
CAGCTGGCAATTCCGGTTCGCTTGCTGTCCATAAAACCGCCCAGTCTAGCTATCGCCATGTAAGCCCACT
GCAAGCTACCTGCTTTCTCTTTGCGCTTGCGTTTTCCCTTGTCCAGATAGCCCAGTAGCTGACATTCATC
CGGGGTCAGCACCGTTTCTGCGGACTGGCTTTCTACGTGTTCCGCTTCCTTTAGCAGCCCTTGCGCCCTG
AGTGCTTGCGGCAGCGTGAAGCTTTTTGCAAAAGCCTAGGCCTCCAAAAAAGCCTCCTCACTACTTCTGG
AATAGCTCAGAGGCCGAGGCGGCCTCGGCCTCTGCATAAATAAAAAAAATTAGTCAGCCATGGGGCGGAG
AATGGGCGGAACTGGGCGGAGTTAGGGGCGGGATGGGCGGAGTTAGGGGCGGGACTATGGTTGCTGACTA
ATTGAGATGCATGCTTTGCATACTTCTGCCTGCTGGGGAGCCTGGGGACTTTCCACACCTGGTTGCTGAC
TAATTGAGATGCATGCTTTGCATACTTCTGCCTGCTGGGGAGCCTGGGGACTTTCCACACCCTAACTGAC
ACACATTCCACA
Features (pLannotate 1.2.2; 20 found; start..end, strand, type, name):
     25..265     +  promoter       U6 promoter: RNA polymerase III promoter for human U6 snRNA
    311..377     +  ncRNA          twister-P3 (fragment): Accession: RF03154 - type-P3 twister ribozyme
    630..650     +  misc_feature   MCS (fragment): pUC18/19 multiple cloning site
    708..829     +  polyA_signal   SV40 poly(A) signal: SV40 polyadenylation signal
    878..1007    +  repeat_region  AAV2 ITR (fragment): inverted terminal repeat of adeno-associated virus serotype 2 inverted
   1030..1097    +  CDS            lacZα (fragment): LacZα fragment of β-galactosidase; lacZ fragment
   1128..1556    -  rep_origin     f1 ori (sequence partly withheld): f1 bacteriophage origin of replication; arrow indicates direction of (+) strand synthesis
   1583..1687    +  promoter       AmpR promoter: bla
   1688..2548    +  CDS            AmpR: β-lactamase; bla; confers resistance to ampicillin, carbenicillin, and related antibiotics
   2719..3307    +  rep_origin     ori: high-copy-number ColE1/pMB1/pBR322/pUC origin of replication
   3472..3520    -  repeat_region  AAV2 ITR (fragment): inverted terminal repeat of adeno-associated virus serotype 2 inverted
   3576..3710    -  polyA_signal   SV40 poly(A) signal: SV40 polyadenylation signal
   3733..3816    -  CDS            large T antigen (fragment): large T antigen from SV40 (simian virus 40)
   4135..4155    -  CDS            SV40 NLS: nuclear localization signal of SV40 (simian virus 40) large T antigen
   4285..4350    -  intron         small t intron: SV40 (simian virus 40) small t antigen intron
   4352..4426    -  CDS            small t antigen (fragment): SV40 (simian virus 40) small t antigen
   4429..4749    -  CDS            ble (fragment): BLE_KLEPN - Experimental evidence at protein level: Swiss-Prot protein existence level 1. Binding protein with a strong affinity to the bleomycin family of antibiotics. Binds to CL990; an antimitotic-antibiotic compound. From Klebsiella pneumoniae.
   4773..5564    -  CDS            neo: KKA2_KLEPN - Also known as kan, nptII. Experimental evidence at protein level: Swiss-Prot protein existence level 1. Resistance to kanamycin, neomycin, paromomycin, ribostamycin, butirosin and gentamicin B. From Klebsiella pneumoniae.
   5596..5919    -  CDS            tnpA (fragment): TN5P_ECOLX - Also known as tnp. Experimental evidence at protein level: Swiss-Prot protein existence level 1. Mediates transposition of transposon Tn5 by a 'cut and paste' mechanism. First, the monomeric transposase binds the 19 bp inverted DNA repeats flanking the transposon. Then, dimerization of the DNA- bound transposase creates a synaptic DNA complex. After nicking of the first DNA strand, excision of the transposon proceeds through a series of intermediates. The transposase then mediates the insertion of the transposon at a new site by strand transfer. The activity of the wild- type tran
   5921..6250    -  promoter       SV40 promoter: SV40 enhancer and early promoter
