[The description below was written by a language model from this plasmid's Addgene catalogue record and pLannotate feature annotations shown in this document.]
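Description:
pAV-U6+27-Tornado-biSiRA is a 6,258 nt mammalian expression plasmid on the pAV backbone, built to overexpress a circular form of the synthetic RNA aptamer biSiRA. It was derived from the corresponding Tornado-Broccoli plasmid, with the insert placed between NotI and SacII sites. In bacteria it is maintained at high copy through a ColE1/pUC-type origin and selected with ampicillin via the β-lactamase gene. An f1 phage origin and a remnant of lacZα are also present.

The payload is driven by the U6+27 promoter, an RNA polymerase III promoter from human U6 snRNA that carries the first 27 nucleotides of the U6 transcript, a design generally used for high-level expression of small structured RNAs. Downstream lies the Tornado cassette. In this system the RNA of interest is flanked by self-cleaving ribozymes whose processing leaves ends that endogenous cellular ligase joins, producing a circular RNA that resists exonucleases and accumulates to high levels. The annotation detects only one twister-type ribozyme fragment, and the aptamer itself is not annotated, so the exact layout of the insert cannot be read from the feature table. The associated publication concerns bright, photostable light-up aptamers for mRNA imaging, so biSiRA presumably serves as a fluorogenic dye-binding RNA for live-cell imaging. The record does not name its ligand.

The backbone also carries an SV40 early promoter/enhancer driving a Tn5-derived neomycin phosphotransferase gene, followed by a ble fragment, the SV40 small t intron and a polyadenylation signal, which could allow G418 selection in mammalian cells. Two partial AAV2 inverted terminal repeats are annotated. Because both are fragments, the record does not establish suitability for AAV packaging, and no such use is stated.
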