Addgene plasmid #196345: pAV-U6+27-Tornado-biSiRA
Purpose: Overexpression of circular biSiRA
Depositing lab: Murat Sunbul. Depositing organization: Universitaet Heidelberg. Publication: Avidity-based bright and photostable light-up aptamers for single-molecule mRNA imaging. Buhler B, Schokolowski J, Benderoth A, Englert D, Grun F, Jaschke A, Sunbul M. Nat Chem Biol. 2023 Apr;19(4):478-487. doi: 10.1038/s41589-022-01228-8. Epub 2023 Jan 19. PubMed 36658339.
Backbone
  Vector backbone: pAV
  Vector type: Mammalian Expression
Growth in bacteria
  Bacterial resistance: Ampicillin, 100 μg/mL
  Growth temperature: 37°C
  Growth strain: DH5alpha
  Copy number: High Copy
Gene/Insert
  Gene/Insert name: Tornado-biSiRA
  Species: Synthetic
  Promoter: U6+27
  Cloning method: Restriction Enzyme; 5′ cloning site NotI (unknown if destroyed); 3′ cloning site SacII (unknown if destroyed)
Terms and licenses: Academic/Nonprofit Terms; Industry Terms: Not Available to Industry
Depositor comments: Cloned using pAV-U6+27-Tornado-Broccoli(#124360) . Please visit https://www.biorxiv.org/content/10.1101/2021.11.02.466936v1 for bioRxiv preprint.
How to cite: pAV-U6+27-Tornado-biSiRA was a gift from Murat Sunbul (Addgene plasmid # 196345 ; http://n2t.net/addgene:196345 ; RRID:Addgene_196345)
